Addgene plasmid #229457: pVF25
Purpose: Expresses IraD with R67A mutation with His-tag
Depositing lab: Alexandra Deaconescu. Depositing organization: Brown University. Publication: Structural basis for inhibition of a response regulator of sigma(S) stability by a ClpXP antiadaptor. Dorich V, Brugger C, Tripathi A, Hoskins JR, Tong S, Suhanovsky MM, Sastry A, Wickner S, Gottesman S, Deaconescu AM. Genes Dev. 2019 Jun 1;33(11-12):718-732. doi: 10.1101/gad.320168.118. Epub 2019 Apr 11. PubMed 30975721.
Backbone
  Vector backbone: pSKB2
  Backbone size w/o insert (bp): 5368
  Vector type: Bacterial Expression
Growth in bacteria
  Bacterial resistance: Kanamycin, 50 μg/mL
  Growth temperature: 37°C
  Growth strain: DH5alpha
  Growth instructions: The depositing lab recommends alpha-select for plasmid storage and propagation and BL21 DE3 for protein expression.
  Copy number: Unknown
Gene/Insert
  Gene/Insert name: IraD (R67A)
  Species: E. coli
  Insert size (bp): 456
  Mutation: R67A
  Promoter: T7
  Tag / fusion protein: 6xHis (C terminal on insert)
  Cloning method: Other
Terms and licenses: Academic/Nonprofit Terms; Industry Terms: Not Available to Industry
How to cite: pVF25 was a gift from Alexandra Deaconescu (Addgene plasmid # 229457 ; http://n2t.net/addgene:229457 ; RRID:Addgene_229457)
