[The description below was written by a language model from this plasmid's Addgene catalogue record and pLannotate feature annotations shown in this document.]
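Description:
pVF25 is a bacterial expression plasmid built on the pSKB2 backbone, a pET-style vector, for producing a point mutant of the E. coli anti-adaptor protein IraD. The sequenced plasmid is about 5.7 kb. It replicates from a ColE1/pMB1-type origin accompanied by the bom region and the rop gene, which normally moderates copy number (the catalogue lists copy number as unknown), and it also carries an f1 phage origin. Selection is by kanamycin through an aph(3')-Ia aminoglycoside phosphotransferase gene. Short tetracycline-resistance fragments and an AmpR promoter fragment in the annotation are backbone remnants rather than functional markers.

The expression cassette consists of a T7 promoter followed by a lac operator and the phage T7 gene 10 ribosome binding site, with a T7 terminator downstream and a plasmid-borne lacI gene supplying repressor. Transcription therefore depends on a host that provides T7 RNA polymerase, such as a DE3 lysogen, and can be induced with IPTG. The insert is iraD (also known as yjiD) carrying the R67A substitution. The catalogue describes a C-terminal 6xHis tag, and a His-tag fragment is indeed annotated after the coding region; a short fragment matching a His/TEV-type composite tag is also detected upstream of iraD, but the record does not clarify whether it is part of the translated product.

IraD stabilises the stress sigma factor RpoS by binding the adaptor RssB and blocking delivery of RpoS to the ClpXP protease. This construct supplies affinity-purifiable mutant protein, presumably to test the contribution of residue R67 in biochemical and structural studies of that interaction.
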