Features (pLannotate 1.2.2; 20 found; start..end, strand, type, name):
     12..440     +  rep_origin     f1 ori (sequence partly withheld): f1 bacteriophage origin of replication; arrow indicates direction of (+) strand synthesis
    493..550     +  promoter       AmpR promoter (fragment): bla
    559..1374    -  CDS            KanR: aminoglycoside phosphotransferase; aph(3')-Ia; confers resistance to kanamycin in bacteria or G418 (Geneticin®) in eukaryotes
   1496..2084    +  rep_origin     ori: high-copy-number ColE1/pMB1/pBR322/pUC origin of replication
   2270..2409    -  misc_feature   bom: basis of mobility region from pBR322
   2511..2702    -  CDS            rop: Rop protein, which maintains plasmids at low copy number; rop
   2719..3099    +  CDS            YPB1_ECOLX: Protein predicted: Swiss-Prot protein existence level 4. From Escherichia coli.
   3171..3462    -  CDS            TcR (fragment): tetracycline efflux protein; tet; confers resistance to tetracycline
   3477..3498    -  protein_bind   CAP binding site: CAP binding activates transcription in the presence of cAMP. E. coli catabolite activator protein
   3511..4593    -  CDS            lacI: lac repressor; lacI; The lac repressor binds to the lac operator to inhibit transcription in E. coli. This inhibition can be relieved by adding lactose or isopropyl-β-D-thiogalactopyranoside (IPTG).
   4594..4671    -  promoter       lacI promoter: lacI
   4679..4958    -  CDS            TcR (fragment): tetracycline efflux protein; tet; confers resistance to tetracycline
   4980..4998    +  promoter       T7 promoter: promoter for bacteriophage T7 RNA polymerase
   4999..5023    +  protein_bind   lac operator: The lac repressor binds to the lac operator to inhibit transcription in E. coli. This inhibition can be relieved by adding lactose or isopropyl-β-D-thiogalactopyranoside (IPTG). lac repressor encoded by lacI
   5038..5060    +  RBS            RBS: efficient ribosome binding site from bacteriophage T7 gene 10 (Olins and Rangwala, 1989)
   5079..5095    +  CDS            capTEV™ (fragment): composite tag for in vivo biotinylation, TEV protease cleavage, and 6xHis tagging
   5133..5522    +  CDS            iraD: IRAD_ECOLI - Also known as yjiD. Experimental evidence at protein level: Swiss-Prot protein existence level 1. Inhibits RpoS proteolysis by regulating RssB activity, thereby increasing the stability of the sigma stress factor RpoS during oxidative stress. Its effect on RpoS stability is due to its interaction with RssB, which probably blocks the interaction of RssB with RpoS, and the consequent delivery of the RssB-RpoS complex to the ClpXP protein degradation pathway. From Escherichia coli (strain K12).
   5572..5589    +  CDS            9xHis (fragment): 9xHis affinity tag
   5599..5648    +  CDS            SET1 (fragment): solubility-enhancement tag derived from T7 phage gene 10B
   5656..5703    +  terminator     T7 terminator: transcription terminator for bacteriophage T7 RNA polymerase
>Addgene plasmid #229457 | pVF25 | addgene full sequence | sequence record 456922 | Addgene NGS Result
TGGCGAATGGG
[124 nt withheld, positions 12-135]
C
[91 nt withheld, positions 137-227]
A
[49 nt withheld, positions 229-277]
CCTTTGACGTTGGAGTCCACGTTCTTT
[37 nt withheld, positions 305-341]
ACCCTATCTCGGTCTATTCTTTTGATTTATAAGGGATTTTGCCGATTTCGGCCTATTGGTTAAAAAATGA
GCTGATTTAACAAAAATTTAACGCGAATTTTAACAAAATATTAACGCTTACAATTTAGGTGGCACTTTTC
GGGGAAATGTGCGCGGAACCCCTATTTGTTTATTTTTCTAAATACATTCAAATATGTATCCGCTCATGAA
TTAATTCTTAGAAAAACTCATCGAGCATCAAATGAAACTGCAATTTATTCATATCAGGATTATCAATACC
ATATTTTTGAAAAAGCCGTTTCTGTAATGAAGGAGAAAACTCACCGAGGCAGTTCCATAGGATGGCAAGA
TCCTGGTATCGGTCTGCGATTCCGACTCGTCCAACATCAATACAACCTATTAATTTCCCCTCGTCAAAAA
TAAGGTTATCAAGTGAGAAATCACCATGAGTGACGACTGAATCCGGTGAGAATGGCAAAAGTTTATGCAT
TTCTTTCCAGACTTGTTCAACAGGCCAGCCATTACGCTCGTCATCAAAATCACTCGCATCAACCAAACCG
TTATTCATTCGTGATTGCGCCTGAGCGAGACGAAATACGCGATCGCTGTTAAAAGGACAATTACAAACAG
GAATCGAATGCAACCGGCGCAGGAACACTGCCAGCGCATCAACAATATTTTCACCTGAATCAGGATATTC
TTCTAATACCTGGAATGCTGTTTTCCCGGGGATCGCAGTGGTGAGTAACCATGCATCATCAGGAGTACGG
ATAAAATGCTTGATGGTCGGAAGAGGCATAAATTCCGTCAGCCAGTTTAGTCTGACCATCTCATCTGTAA
CATCATTGGCAACGCTACCTTTGCCATGTTTCAGAAACAACTCTGGCGCATCGGGCTTCCCATACAATCG
ATAGATTGTCGCACCTGATTGCCCGACATTATCGCGAGCCCATTTATACCCATATAAATCAGCATCCATG
TTGGAATTTAATCGCGGCCTAGAGCAAGACGTTTCCCGTTGAATATGGCTCATAACACCCCTTGTATTAC
TGTTTATGTAAGCAGACAGTTTTATTGTTCATGACCAAAATCCCTTAACGTGAGTTTTCGTTCCACTGAG
CGTCAGACCCCGTAGAAAAGATCAAAGGATCTTCTTGAGATCCTTTTTTTCTGCGCGTAATCTGCTGCTT
GCAAACAAAAAAACCACCGCTACCAGCGGTGGTTTGTTTGCCGGATCAAGAGCTACCAACTCTTTTTCCG
AAGGTAACTGGCTTCAGCAGAGCGCAGATACCAAATACTGTCCTTCTAGTGTAGCCGTAGTTAGGCCACC
ACTTCAAGAACTCTGTAGCACCGCCTACATACCTCGCTCTGCTAATCCTGTTACCAGTGGCTGCTGCCAG
TGGCGATAAGTCGTGTCTTACCGGGTTGGACTCAAGACGATAGTTACCGGATAAGGCGCAGCGGTCGGGC
TGAACGGGGGGTTCGTGCACACAGCCCAGCTTGGAGCGAACGACCTACACCGAACTGAGATACCTACAGC
GTGAGCTATGAGAAAGCGCCACGCTTCCCGAAGGGAGAAAGGCGGACAGGTATCCGGTAAGCGGCAGGGT
CGGAACAGGAGAGCGCACGAGGGAGCTTCCAGGGGGAAACGCCTGGTATCTTTATAGTCCTGTCGGGTTT
CGCCACCTCTGACTTGAGCGTCGATTTTTGTGATGCTCGTCAGGGGGGCGGAGCCTATGGAAAAACGCCA
GCAACGCGGCCTTTTTACGGTTCCTGGCCTTTTGCTGGCCTTTTGCTCACATGTTCTTTCCTGCGTTATC
CCCTGATTCTGTGGATAACCGTATTACCGCCTTTGAGTGAGCTGATACCGCTCGCCGCAGCCGAACGACC
GAGCGCAGCGAGTCAGTGAGCGAGGAAGCGGAAGAGCGCCTGATGCGGTATTTTCTCCTTACGCATCTGT
GCGGTATTTCACACCGCAATGGTGCACTCTCAGTACAATCTGCTCTGATGCCGCATAGTTAAGCCAGTAT
ACACTCCGCTATCGCTACGTGACTGGGTCATGGCTGCGCCCCGACACCCGCCAACACCCGCTGACGCGCC
CTGACGGGCTTGTCTGCTCCCGGCATCCGCTTACAGACAAGCTGTGACCGTCTCCGGGAGCTGCATGTGT
CAGAGGTTTTCACCGTCATCACCGAAACGCGCGAGGCAGCTGCGGTAAAGCTCATCAGCGTGGTCGTGAA
GCGATTCACAGATGTCTGCCTGTTCATCCGCGTCCAGCTCGTTGAGTTTCTCCAGAAGCGTTAATGTCTG
GCTTCTGATAAAGCGGGCCATGTTAAGGGCGGTTTTTTCCTGTTTGGTCACTGATGCCTCCGTGTAAGGG
GGATTTCTGTTCATGGGGGTAATGATACCGATGAAACGAGAGAGGATGCTCACGATACGGGTTACTGATG
ATGAACATGCCCGGTTACTGGAACGTTGTGAGGGTAAACAACTGGCGGTATGGATGCGGCGGGACCAGAG
AAAAATCACTCAGGGTCAATGCCAGCGCTTCGTTAATACAGATGTAGGTGTTCCACAGGGTAGCCAGCAG
CATCCTGCGATGCAGATCCGGAACATAATGGTGCAGGGCGCTGACTTCCGCGTTTCCAGACTTTACGAAA
CACGGAAACCGAAGACCATTCATGTTGTTGCTCAGGTCGCAGACGTTTTGCAGCAGCAGTCGCTTCACGT
TCGCTCGCGTATCGGTGATTCATTCTGCTAACCAGTAAGGCAACCCCGCCAGCCTAGCCGGGTCCTCAAC
GACAGGAGCACGATCATGCGCACCCGTGGGGCCGCCATGCCGGCGATAATGGCCTGCTTCTCGCCGAAAC
GTTTGGTGGCGGGACCAGTGACGAAGGCTTGAGCGAGGGCGTGCAAGATTCCGAATACCGCAAGCGACAG
GCCGATCATCGTCGCGCTCCAGCGAAAGCGGTCCTCGCCGAAAATGACCCAGAGCGCTGCCGGCACCTGT
CCTACGAGTTGCATGATAAAGAAGACAGTCATAAGTGCGGCGACGATAGTCATGCCCCGCGCCCACCGGA
AGGAGCTGACTGGGTTGAAGGCTCTCAAGGGCATCGGTCGAGATCCCGGTGCCTAATGAGTGAGCTAACT
TACATTAATTGCGTTGCGCTCACTGCCCGCTTTCCAGTCGGGAAACCTGTCGTGCCAGCTGCATTAATGA
ATCGGCCAACGCGCGGGGAGAGGCGGTTTGCGTATTGGGCGCCAGGGTGGTTTTTCTTTTCACCAGTGAG
ACGGGCAACAGCTGATTGCCCTTCACCGCCTGGCCCTGAGAGAGTTGCAGCAAGCGGTCCACGCTGGTTT
GCCCCAGCAGGCGAAAATCCTGTTTGATGGTGGTTAACGGCGGGATATAACATGAGCTGTCTTCGGTATC
GTCGTATCCCACTACCGAGATATCCGCACCAACGCGCAGCCCGGACTCGGTAATGGCGCGCATTGCGCCC
AGCGCCATCTGATCGTTGGCAACCAGCATCGCAGTGGGAACGATGCCCTCATTCAGCATTTGCATGGTTT
GTTGAAAACCGGACATGGCACTCCAGTCGCCTTCCCGTTCCGCTATCGGCTGAATTTGATTGCGAGTGAG
ATATTTATGCCAGCCAGCCAGACGCAGACGCGCCGAGACAGAACTTAATGGGCCCGCTAACAGCGCGATT
TGCTGGTGACCCAATGCGACCAGATGCTCCACGCCCAGTCGCGTACCGTCTTCATGGGAGAAAATAATAC
TGTTGATGGGTGTCTGGTCAGAGACATCAAGAAATAACGCCGGAACATTAGTGCAGGCAGCTTCCACAGC
AATGGCATCCTGGTCATCCAGCGGATAGTTAATGATCAGCCCACTGACGCGTTGCGCGAGAAGATTGTGC
ACCGCCGCTTTACAGGCTTCGACGCCGCTTCGTTCTACCATCGACACCACCACGCTGGCACCCAGTTGAT
CGGCGCGAGATTTAATCGCCGCGACAATTTGCGACGGCGCGTGCAGGGCCAGACTGGAGGTGGCAACGCC
AATCAGCAACGACTGTTTGCCCGCCAGTTGTTGTGCCACGCGGTTGGGAATGTAATTCAGCTCCGCCATC
GCCGCTTCCACTTTTTCCCGCGTTTTCGCAGAAACGTGGCTGGCCTGGTTCACCACGCGGGAAACGGTCT
GATAAGAGACACCGGCATACTCTGCGACATCGTATAACGTTACTGGTTTCACATTCACCACCCTGAATTG
ACTCTCTTCCGGGCGCTATCATGCCATACCGCGAAAGGTTTTGCGCCATTCGATGGTGTCCGGGATCTCG
ACGCTCTCCCTTATGCGACTCCTGCATTAGGAAGCAGCCCAGTAGTAGGTTGAGGCCGTTGAGCACCGCC
GCCGCAAGGAATGGTGCATGCAAGGAGATGGCGCCCAACAGTCCCCCGGCCACGGGGCCTGCCACCATAC
CCACGCCGAAACAAGCGCTCATGAGCCCGAAGTGGCGAGCCCGATCTTCCCCATCGGTGATGTCGGCGAT
ATAGGCGCCAGCAACCGCACCTGTGGCGCCGGTGATGCCGGCCACGATGCGTCCGGCGTAGAGGATCGAG
ATCTCGATCCCGCGAAATTAATACGACTCACTATAGGGGAATTGTGAGCGGATAACAATTCCCCTCTAGA
AATAATTTTGTTTAACTTTAAGAAGGAGATATACCATGGGCAGCAGCCATCATCATCATCATCACAGCAG
CGGCCTGGAAGTTCTGTTCCAGGGGCCCCATATGATGCGACAATCACTTCAGGCTGTTTTACCTGAAATT
TCAGGCAATAAAACGTCATCGCTGCGTAAATCGGTATGCAGCGATCTCCTCACTCTTTTTAATTCTCCTC
ATTCGGCATTACCGTCATTACTTGTTTCAGGCATGCCCGAGTGGCAAGTGCATAACCCGAGCGACAAACA
TCTCCAGAGCTGGTATTGCGCTCAGCTGCGTTCTGCACTGTTATTTCATGAGCCACGGATTGCGGCGTTG
CAGGTTAATTTGAAAGAAGCGTACTGCCACACTCTGGCGATCAGCCTTGAGATAATGCTGTACCACGACG
ATGAACCGCTAACGTTTGATCTGGTCTGGGATAATGGCGGTTGGCGCAGTGCGACGCTGGAGAATGTCAG
CTAAGGATCCGAATTCGAGCTCCGTCGACAAGCTTGCGGCCGCACTCGAGCACCACCACCACCACCACTG
AGATCCGGCTGCTAACAAAGCCCGAAAGGAAGCTGAGTTGGCTGCTGCCACCGCTGAGCAATAACTAGCA
TAACCCCTTGGGGCCTCTAAACGGGTCTTGAGGGGTTTTTTGCTGAAAGGAGGAACTATATCCGGAT
